Addgene plasmid #86676: pTRIP-CMV-tagRFP-FLAG-cGAS
Purpose: Expresses catalytically-active tagRFP-cGAS after lentiviral transduction. Can be used to monitor nuclear envelope rupture events.
Depositing lab: Nicolas Manel. Depositing organization: Institut Curie. Publication: ESCRT III repairs nuclear envelope ruptures during cell migration to limit DNA damage and cell death. Raab M, Gentili M, de Belly H, Thiam HR, Vargas P, Jimenez AJ, Lautenschlaeger F, Voituriez R, Lennon-Dumenil AM, Manel N, Piel M. Science. 2016 Apr 15;352(6283):359-62. doi: 10.1126/science.aad7611. Epub 2016 Mar 24. PubMed 27013426.
Backbone
  Vector backbone: pTRIP
  Vector type: Lentiviral
Growth in bacteria
  Bacterial resistance: Ampicillin, 100 μg/mL
  Growth temperature: 30°C
  Growth strain: NEB Stable
  Copy number: Unknown
Gene/Insert
  Gene/Insert name: tagRFP-FLAG-cGAS
Terms and licenses: Academic/Nonprofit Terms; Industry Terms: Not Available to Industry
How to cite: pTRIP-CMV-tagRFP-FLAG-cGAS was a gift from Nicolas Manel (Addgene plasmid # 86676 ; http://n2t.net/addgene:86676 ; RRID:Addgene_86676)
