[The description below was written by a language model from this plasmid's Addgene catalogue record and pLannotate feature annotations shown in this document.]
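Description:
pTRIP-CMV-tagRFP-FLAG-cGAS is an HIV-1-derived lentiviral transfer plasmid of about 12 kb built on the pTRIP backbone. It is propagated in E. coli through a ColE1/pUC-type origin and selected with ampicillin via the β-lactamase gene. The viral portion carries a truncated 5' LTR, the Ψ packaging signal with an adjoining gag fragment, the Rev response element for Rev-dependent export of the genomic RNA, and the central polypurine tract/central termination sequence that characterises TRIP vectors and aids nuclear import of the reverse-transcribed genome. Downstream of the payload lies a U3-deleted (self-inactivating) 3' LTR, so the integrated provirus lacks LTR promoter activity. The rest of the backbone contains remnants of older cloning vectors: an SV40 promoter followed by gpt fragments, SV40 small t intron and polyadenylation sequences, and pieces of pBR322 (tetracycline resistance, bom, rop). These are annotated only as fragments, and no mammalian selection marker is recorded within the transferred region.

The payload is driven by the human CMV immediate-early enhancer and promoter. It encodes a red fluorescent protein, annotated by similarity as TagRFP-T, followed by human cGAS. The construct name indicates a FLAG epitope between the two, which would fit the short gap between the annotated coding regions, although the tag is not annotated separately. According to the record, the cGAS is catalytically active. Because cGAS binds DNA, a cytoplasmic fluorescent fusion accumulates on chromatin wherever the nuclear envelope is breached. The stated use is therefore lentiviral transduction of cells to visualise nuclear envelope rupture events by live imaging, for example during cell migration.
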