Features (pLannotate 1.2.2; 31 found; start..end, strand, type, name):
     43..108     +  intron         small t intron: SV40 (simian virus 40) small t antigen intron
    238..258     +  CDS            SV40 NLS: nuclear localization signal of SV40 (simian virus 40) large T antigen
    577..660     +  CDS            large T antigen (fragment): large T antigen from SV40 (simian virus 40)
    683..817     +  polyA_signal   SV40 poly(A) signal: SV40 polyadenylation signal
    984..1313    +  CDS            nef (fragment): NEF_HV1BR - Experimental evidence at protein level: Swiss-Prot protein existence level 1. Extracellular Nef protein targets CD4(+) T-lymphocytes for apoptosis by interacting with CXCR4 surface receptors (PubMed:14990729). From Human immunodeficiency virus type 1 group M subtype B (isolate BRU/LAI) (HIV-1).
   1361..1618    +  LTR            5' LTR (truncated): truncated 5' long terminal repeat (LTR) from HIV-1
   1665..1790    +  misc_feature   HIV-1 Ψ: packaging signal of human immunodeficiency virus type 1
   1774..2137    +  CDS            HIV-1 gag (fragment): gag protein from human immunodeficiency virus 1; gag
   2283..2516    +  misc_feature   RRE: The Rev response element (RRE) of HIV-1 allows for Rev-dependent mRNA export from the nucleus to the cytoplasm.
   2893..2993    +  CDS            Rev (fragment): human immunodeficiency virus 1 (HIV-1) Rev protein; rev; enhances nuclear export of unspliced and incompletely spliced viral mRNAs
   3038..3155    +  misc_feature   cPPT/CTS: central polypurine tract and central termination sequence of HIV-1
   3254..3557    +  enhancer       CMV enhancer: human cytomegalovirus immediate early enhancer
   3558..3761    +  promoter       CMV promoter: human cytomegalovirus (CMV) immediate early promoter
   3813..4538    +  CDS            TagRFP-T: TagRFP-T is a basic (constitutively fluorescent) red fluorescent protein published in 2008, derived from Entacmaea quadricolor. It has low acid sensitivity.
   4554..6119    +  CDS            CGAS: CGAS_HUMAN - Also known as C6orf150 From Homo sapiens (Human).
   6122..6310    +  CDS            nef (fragment): NEF_HV1Z2 - Experimental evidence at protein level: Swiss-Prot protein existence level 1. Extracellular Nef protein targets CD4(+) T-lymphocytes for apoptosis by interacting with CXCR4 surface receptors. From Human immunodeficiency virus type 1 group M subtype D (isolate Z2/CDC-Z34) (HIV-1).
   6312..6343    +  LTR            3' LTR (ΔU3) (fragment): self-inactivating 3' long terminal repeat (LTR) from HIV-1
   6391..6571    +  LTR            5' LTR (truncated): truncated 5' long terminal repeat (LTR) from HIV-1
   7533..7631    -  CDS            TBC1D5 (fragment): TBCD5_HUMAN - Also known as KIAA0210. Experimental evidence at protein level: Swiss-Prot protein existence level 1. May act as a GTPase-activating protein (GAP) for Rab family protein(s). May act as a GAP for RAB7A. Can displace RAB7A and retromer CSC subcomplex from the endosomal membrane to the cytosol; at least retromer displacement seems to require its catalytic activity (PubMed:19531583, PubMed:20923837). Required for retrograde transport of cargo proteins from endosomes to the trans-Golgi network (TGN); the function seems to require its catalytic activity. Involved in regulation of autop
   8037..8316    +  CDS            TcR (fragment): tetracycline efflux protein; tet; confers resistance to tetracycline
   8317..8365    -  misc_feature   bom (fragment): basis of mobility region from pBR322
   8467..8502    -  CDS            rop (fragment): Rop protein, which maintains plasmids at low copy number; rop
   8597..8701    +  promoter       AmpR promoter: bla
   8702..9562    +  CDS            AmpR: β-lactamase; bla; confers resistance to ampicillin, carbenicillin, and related antibiotics
   9733..10321   +  rep_origin     ori: high-copy-number ColE1/pMB1/pBR322/pUC origin of replication
  10504..10560   +  CDS            lacI (fragment): lac repressor; lacI; The lac repressor binds to the lac operator to inhibit transcription in E. coli. This inhibition can be relieved by adding lactose or isopropyl-β-D-thiogalactopyranoside (IPTG).
  10567..10896   +  promoter       SV40 promoter: SV40 enhancer and early promoter
  11096..11215   +  CDS            gpt (fragment): XGPT_ECOLI - Also known as gpp, gxu. Experimental evidence at protein level: Swiss-Prot protein existence level 1. Purine salvage pathway enzyme that catalyzes the transfer of the ribosyl-5-phosphate group from 5-phospho-alpha-D-ribose 1- diphosphate (PRPP) to the N9 position of the 6-oxopurines guanine and xanthine to form the corresponding ribonucleotides GMP (guanosine 5'- monophosphate) and XMP (xanthosine 5'-monophosphate), with the release of PPi. To a lesser extent, also acts on hypoxanthine (PubMed:9100006, PubMed:3886014). Does not ribophosphorylate adenine (PubMed:3886014). From Esch
  11215..11550   +  CDS            gpt (fragment): XGPT_ECOLI - Also known as gpp, gxu. Experimental evidence at protein level: Swiss-Prot protein existence level 1. Purine salvage pathway enzyme that catalyzes the transfer of the ribosyl-5-phosphate group from 5-phospho-alpha-D-ribose 1- diphosphate (PRPP) to the N9 position of the 6-oxopurines guanine and xanthine to form the corresponding ribonucleotides GMP (guanosine 5'- monophosphate) and XMP (xanthosine 5'-monophosphate), with the release of PPi. To a lesser extent, also acts on hypoxanthine (PubMed:9100006, PubMed:3886014). Does not ribophosphorylate adenine (PubMed:3886014). From Esch
  11645..11950   +  CDS            frsA (fragment): FRSA_ECOLI - Also known as yafA. Experimental evidence at protein level: Swiss-Prot protein existence level 1. Catalyzes the hydrolysis of esters (PubMed:15808744). Displays esterase activity toward pNP-butyrate (PubMed:15808744). May stimulate mixed-acid fermentation by acting as a fermentation/respiration switch that down-regulates respiration and up- regulates fermentation rates (PubMed:15169777). From Escherichia coli (strain K12).
  11954..41      +  CDS            small t antigen (fragment) (across the origin): SV40 (simian virus 40) small t antigen
>Addgene plasmid #86676 | pTRIP-CMV-tagRFP-FLAG-cGAS | addgene full sequence | sequence record 176557 | Addgene NGS Result
ACATAATTGGACAAACTACCTACAGAGATTTAAAGCTCTAAGGTAAATATAAAATTTTTAAGTGTATAAT
GTGTTAAACTACTGATTCTAATTGTTTGTGTATTTTAGATTCCAACCTATGGAACTGATGAATGGGAGCA
GTGGTGGAATGCCTTTAATGAGGAAAACCTGTTTTGCTCAGAAGAAATGCCATCTAGTGATGATGAGGCT
ACTGCTGACTCTCAACATTCTACTCCTCCAAAAAAGAAGAGAAAGGTAGAAGACCCCAAGGACTTTCCTT
CAGAATTGCTAAGTTTTTTGAGTCATGCTGTGTTTAGTAATAGAACTCTTGCTTGCTTTGCTATTTACAC
CACAAAGGAAAAAGCTGCACTGCTATACAAGAAAATTATGGAAAAATATTCTGTAACCTTTATAAGTAGG
CATAACAGTTATAATCATAACATACTGTTTTTTCTTACTCCACACAGGCATAGAGTGTCTGCTATTAATA
ACTATGCTCAAAAATTGTGTACCTTTAGCTTTTTAATTTGTAAAGGGGTTAATAAGGAATATTTGATGTA
TAGTGCCTTGACTAGAGATCATAATCAGCCATACCACATTTGTAGAGGTTTTACTTGCTTTAAAAAACCT
CCCACACCTCCCCCTGAACCTGAAACATAAAATGAATGCAATTGTTGTTGTTAACTTGTTTATTGCAGCT
TATAATGGTTACAAATAAAGCAATAGCATCACAAATTTCACAAATAAAGCATTTTTTTCACTGCATTCTA
GTTGTGGTTTGTCCAAACTCATCAATGTATCTTATCATGTCTGGATCAACTGGATAACTCAAGCTAACCA
AAATCATCCCAAACTTCCCACCCCATACCCTATTACCACTGCCAATTACCTGTGGTTTCATTTACTCTAA
ACCTGTGATTCCTCTGAATTATTTTCATTTTAAAGAAATTGTATTTGTTAAATATGTACTACAAACTTAG
TAGTTGGAAGGGCTAATTCACTCCCAAAGAAGACAAGATATCCTTGATCTGTGGATCTACCACACACAAG
GCTACTTCCCTGATTAGCAGAACTACACACCAGGGCCAGGGGTCAGATATCCACTGACCTTTGGATGGTG
CTACAAGCTAGTACCAGTTGAGCCAGATAAGGTAGAAGAGGCCAATAAAGGAGAGAACACCAGCTTGTTA
CACCCTGTGAGCCTGCATGGGATGGATGACCCGGAGAGAGAAGTGTTAGAGTGGAGGTTTGACAGCCGCC
TAGCATTTCATCACGTGGCCCGAGAGCTGCATCCGGAGTACTTCAAGAACTGCTGATATCGAGCTTGCTA
CAAGGGACTTTCCGCTGGGGACTTTCCAGGGAGGCGTGGCCTGGGCGGGACTGGGGAGTGGCGAGCCCTC
AGATCCTGCATATAAGCAGCTGCTTTTTGCCTGTACTGGGTCTCTCTGGTTAGACCAGATCTGAGCCTGG
GAGCTCTCTGGCTAACTAGGGAACCCACTGCTTAAGCCTCAATAAAGCTTGCCTTGAGTGCTTCAAGTAG
TGTGTGCCCGTCTGTTGTGTGACTCTGGTAACTAGAGATCCCTCAGACCCTTTTAGTCAGTGTGGAAAAT
CTCTAGCAGTGGCGCCCGAACAGGGACTTGAAAGCGAAAGGGAAACCAGAGGAGCTCTCTCGACGCAGGA
CTCGGCTTGCTGAAGCGCGCACGGCAAGAGGCGAGGGGCGGCGACTGGTGAGTACGCCAAAAATTTTGAC
TAGCGGAGGCTAGAAGGAGAGAGATGGGTGCGAGAGCGTCAGTATTAAGCGGGGGAGAATTAGATCGCGA
TGGGAAAAAATTCGGTTAAGGCCAGGGGGAAAGAAAAAATATAAATTAAAACATATAGTATGGGCAAGCA
GGGAGCTAGAACGATTCGCAGTTAATCCTGGCCTGTTAGAAACATCAGAAGGCTGTAGACAAATACTGGG
ACAGCTACAACCATCCCTTCAGACAGGATCAGAAGAACTTAGATCATTATATAATACAGTAGCAACCCTC
TATTGTGTGCATCAAAGGATAGAGATAAAAGACACCAAGGAAGCTTTAGACAAGATAGAGGAAGAGCAAA
ACAAAAGTAAGACCACCGCACAGCAAGCGGCCGCTGATCTTCAGACCTGGAGGAGGAGATATGAGGGACA
ATTGGAGAAGTGAATTATATAAATATAAAGTAGTAAAAATTGAACCATTAGGAGTAGCACCCACCAAGGC
AAAGAGAAGAGTGGTGCAGAGAGAAAAAAGAGCAGTGGGAATAGGAGCTTTGTTCCTTGGGTTCTTGGGA
GCAGCAGGAAGCACTATGGGCGCAGCGTCAATGACGCTGACGGTACAGGCCAGACAATTATTGTCTGGTA
TAGTGCAGCAGCAGAACAATTTGCTGAGGGCTATTGAGGCGCAACAGCATCTGTTGCAACTCACAGTCTG
GGGCATCAAGCAGCTCCAGGCAAGAATCCTGGCTGTGGAAAGATACCTAAAGGATCAACAGCTCCTGGGG
ATTTGGGGTTGCTCTGGAAAACTCATTTGCACCACTGCTGTGCCTTGGAATGCTAGTTGGAGTAATAAAT
CTCTGGAACAGATTTGGAATCACACGACCTGGATGGAGTGGGACAGAGAAATTAACAATTACACAAGCTT
AATACACTCCTTAATTGAAGAATCGCAAAACCAGCAAGAAAAGAATGAACAAGAATTATTGGAATTAGAT
AAATGGGCAAGTTTGTGGAATTGGTTTAACATAACAAATTGGCTGTGGTATATAAAATTATTCATAATGA
TAGTAGGAGGCTTGGTAGGTTTAAGAATAGTTTTTGCTGTACTTTCTATAGTGAATAGAGTTAGGCAGGG
ATATTCACCATTATCGTTTCAGACCCACCTCCCAACCCCGAGGGGACCCGACAGGCCCGAAGGAATAGAA
GAAGAAGGTGGAGAGAGAGACAGAGACAGATCCATTCGATTAGTGAACGGATCTCGACGGTATCGCCGAA
TTCACAAATGGCAGTATTCATCCACAATTTTAAAAGAAAAGGGGGGATTGGGGGGTACAGTGCAGGGGAA
AGAATAGTAGACATAATAGCAACAGACATACAAACTAAAGAATTACAAAAACAAATTACAAAAATTCAAA
ATTTTCGGGTTTATTACAGGGACAGCAGAGATCCACTTTGGCTGATACGCGTATAGTAATCAATTACGGG
GTCATTAGTTCATAGCCCATATATGGAGTTCCGCGTTACATAACTTACGGTAAATGGCCCGCCTGGCTGA
CCGCCCAACGACCCCCGCCCATTGACGTCAATAATGACGTATGTTCCCATAGTAACGCCAATAGGGACTT
TCCATTGACGTCAATGGGTGGAGTATTTACGGTAAACTGCCCACTTGGCAGTACATCAAGTGTATCATAT
GCCAAGTACGCCCCCTATTGACGTCAATGACGGTAAATGGCCCGCCTGGCATTATGCCCAGTACATGACC
TTATGGGACTTTCCTACTTGGCAGTACATCTACGTATTAGTCATCGCTATTACCATGGTGATGCGGTTTT
GGCAGTACATCAATGGGCGTGGATAGCGGTTTGACTCACGGGGATTTCCAAGTCTCCACCCCATTGACGT
CAATGGGAGTTTGTTTTGGCACCAAAATCAACGGGACTTTCCAAAATGTCGTAACAACTCCGCCCCATTG
ACGCAAATGGGCGGTAGGCGTGTACGGTGGGAGGTCTATATAAGCAGAGCTGGTTTAGTGAACCGTCAGA
TCCCGCGGGCTAGCGGATCTGTCGACGCCACCATGGTGTCTAAGGGCGAAGAGCTGATTAAGGAGAACAT
GCACATGAAGCTGTACATGGAGGGCACCGTGAACAACCACCACTTCAAGTGCACATCCGAGGGCGAAGGC
AAGCCCTACGAGGGCACCCAGACCATGAGAATCAAGGTGGTCGAGGGCGGCCCTCTCCCCTTCGCCTTCG
ACATCCTGGCTACCAGCTTCATGTACGGCAGCAGAACCTTCATCAACCACACCCAGGGCATCCCCGACTT
CTTTAAGCAGTCCTTCCCTGAGGGCTTCACATGGGAGAGAGTCACCACATACGAAGACGGGGGCGTGCTG
ACCGCTACCCAGGACACCAGCCTCCAGGACGGCTGCCTCATCTACAACGTCAAGATCAGAGGGGTGAACT
TCCCATCCAACGGCCCTGTGATGCAGAAGAAAACACTCGGCTGGGAGGCCAACACCGAGATGCTGTACCC
CGCTGACGGCGGCCTGGAAGGCAGAACCGACATGGCCCTGAAGCTCGTGGGCGGGGGCCACCTGATCTGC
AACTTCAAGACCACATACAGATCCAAGAAACCCGCTAAGAACCTCAAGATGCCCGGCGTCTACTATGTGG
ACCACAGACTGGAAAGAATCAAGGAGGCCGACAAAGAGACCTACGTCGAGCAGCACGAGGTGGCTGTGGC
CAGATACTGCGACCTCCCTAGCAAACTGGGGCACAAACTTAATACTAGTGACTACAAAGACGATGACGAC
AAGATGCAGCCTTGGCACGGAAAGGCCATGCAGAGAGCTTCCGAGGCCGGAGCCACTGCCCCCAAGGCTT
CCGCACGGAATGCCAGGGGCGCCCCGATGGATCCCAACGAGTCTCCGGCTGCCCCCGAGGCCGCCCTGCC
TAAGGCGGGAAAGTTCGGCCCCGCCAGGAAGTCGGGATCCCGGCAGAAAAAGAGCGCCCCGGACACCCAG
GAGAGGCCGCCCGTCCGCGCAACTGGGGCCCGCGCCAAAAAGGCCCCTCAGCGCGCCCAGGACACGCAGC
CGTCTGACGCCACCAGCGCCCCTGGGGCAGAGGGGCTGGAGCCTCCTGCGGCTCGGGAGCCGGCTCTTTC
CAGGGCTGGTTCTTGCCGCCAGAGGGGCGCGCGCTGCTCCACGAAGCCAAGACCCCCGCCCGGGCCCTGG
GACGTGCCCAGCCCCGGCCTGCCGGTCTCGGCCCCCATTCTCGTACGGAGGGATGCGGCGCCTGGGGCCT
CGAAGCTCCGGGCGGTTTTGGAGAAGTTGAAGCTCAGCCGCGATGATATCTCCACGGCGGCGGGGATGGT
GAAAGGGGTTGTGGACCACCTGCTGCTCAGACTGAAGTGCGACTCCGCGTTCAGAGGCGTCGGGCTGCTG
AACACCGGGAGCTACTATGAGCACGTGAAGATTTCTGCACCTAATGAATTTGATGTCATGTTTAAACTGG
AAGTCCCCAGAATTCAACTAGAAGAATATTCCAACACTCGTGCATATTACTTTGTGAAATTTAAAAGAAA
TCCGAAAGAAAATCATCTGAGTCAGTTTTTAGAAGGTGAAATATTATCAGCTTCTAAGATGCTGTCAAAG
TTTAGGAAAATCATTAAGGAAGAAATTAACGACATTAAAGATACAGATGTCATCATGAAGAGGAAAAGAG
GAGGGAGCCCTGCTGTAACACTTCTTATTAGTGAAAAAATATCTGTGGATATAACCCTGGCTTTGGAATC
AAAAAGTAGCTGGCCTGCTAGCACCCAAGAAGGCCTGCGCATTCAAAACTGGCTTTCAGCAAAAGTTAGG
AAGCAACTACGACTAAAGCCATTTTACCTTGTACCCAAGCATGCAAAGGAAGGAAATGGTTTCCAAGAAG
AAACATGGCGGCTATCCTTCTCTCACATCGAAAAGGAAATTTTGAACAATCATGGAAAATCTAAAACGTG
CTGTGAAAACAAAGAAGAGAAATGTTGCAGGAAAGATTGTTTAAAACTAATGAAATACCTTTTAGAACAG
CTGAAAGAAAGGTTTAAAGACAAAAAACATCTGGATAAATTCTCTTCTTATCATGTGAAAACTGCCTTCT
TTCACGTATGTACCCAGAACCCTCAAGACAGTCAGTGGGACCGCAAAGACCTGGGCCTCTGCTTTGATAA
CTGCGTGACATACTTTCTTCAGTGCCTCAGGACAGAAAAACTTGAGAATTATTTTATTCCTGAATTCAAT
CTATTCTCTAGCAACTTAATTGACAAAAGAAGTAAAGAATTTCTGACAAAGCAAATTGAATATGAAAGAA
ACAATGAGTTTCCAGTTTTTGATGAATTTTGACTCGAGACCTAGAAAAACATGGAGCAATCACAAGTAGC
AATACAGCAGCTACCAATGCTGATTGTGCCTGGCTAGAAGCACAAGAGGAGGAGGAGGTGGGTTTTCCAG
TCACACCTCAGGTACCTTTAAGACCAATGACTTACAAGGCAGCTGTAGATCTTAGCCACTTTTTAAAAGA
AAAGGGGGGACTGGAAGGGCTAATTCACTCCCAACGAAGACAAAATCGTCGAGAGATGCTGCATATAAGC
AGCTGCTTTTTGCTTGTACTGGGTCTCTCTGGTTAGACCAGATCTGAGCCTGGGAGCTCTCTGGCTAACT
AGGGAACCCACTGCTTAAGCCTCAATAAAGCTTGCCTTGAGTGCTTCAAGTAGTGTGTGCCCGTCTGTTG
TGTGACTCTGGTAACTAGAGATCCCTCAGACCCTTTTAGTCAGTGTGGAAAATCTCTAGCAGTAGTAGTT
CATGTCATCTTATTATTCAGTATTTATAACTTGCAAAGAAATGAATATCAGAGAGTGAGAGGCCTTGACA
TTATAATAGATTTAGCAGGAATTGAACTAGGAGTGGAGCACACAGGCAAAGCTGCAGAAGTACTTGGAAG
AAGCCACCAGAGATACTCACGATTCTGCACATACCTGGCTAATCCCAGATCCTAAGGATTACATTAAGTT
TACTAACATTTATATAATGATTTATAGTTTAAAGTATAAACTTATCTAATTTACTATTCTGACAGATATT
AATTAATCCTCAAATATCATAAGAGATGATTACTATTATCCCCATTTAACACAAGAGGAAACTGAGAGGG
AAAGATGTTGAAGTAATTTTCCCACAATTACAGCATCCGTTAGTTACGACTCTATGATCTTCTGACACAA
ATTCCATTTACTCCTCACCCTATGACTCAGTCGAATATATCAAAGTTATGGACATTATGCTAAGTAACAA
ATTACCCTTTTATATAGTAAATACTGAGTAGATTGAGAGAAGAAATTGTTTGCAAACCTGAATAGCTTCA
AGAAGAAGAGAAGTGAGGATAAGAATAACAGTTGTCATTTAACAAGTTTTAACAAGTAACTTGGTTAGAA
AGGGATTCAAATGCATAAAGCAAGGGATAAATTTTTCTGGCAACAAGACTATACAATATAACCTTAAATA
TGACTTCAAATAATTGTTGGAACTTGATAAAACTAATTAAATATTATTGAAGATTATCAATATTATAAAT
GTAATTTACTTTTAAAAAGGGAACATAGAAATGTGTATCATTAGAGTAGAAAACAATCCTTATTATCACA
ATTTGTCAAAACAAGTTTGTTATTAACACAAGTAGAATACTGCATTCAATTAAGTTGACTGCAGATTTTG
TGTTTTGTTAAAATTAGAAAGAGATAACAACAATTTGAATTATTGAAAGTAACATGTAAATAGTTCTACA
TACGTTCTTTTGACATCTTGTTCAATCATTGATCGAAGTTCTTTATCTTGGAAGAATTTGTTCCAAAGAC
TCTGAAATAAGGAAAACAATCTATTATATAGTCTCACACCTTTGTTTTACTTTTAGTGATTTCAATTTAA
TAATGTAAATGGTTAAAATTTATTCTTCTCTGAGATCATTTCACATTGCAGATAGAAAACCTGAGACTGG
GGTAATTTTTATTAAAATCTAATTTAATCTCAGAAACACATCTTTATTCTAACATCAATTTTTCCAGTTT
GATATTATCATATAAAGTCAGCCTTCCTCATCTGCAGGTTCCACAACAAAAATCCAACCAACTGTGGATC
AAAAATATTGGGAAAAAATTAAAAATAGCAATACAACAATAAAAAAATACAAATCAGAAAAACAGCACAG
TATAACAACTTTATTTAGCATTTACAATCTATTAGGTATTATAAGTAATCTAGCCAGATCCTCTACGCCG
GACGCATCGTGGCCGGCATCACCGGCGCCACAGGTGCGGTTGCTGGCGCCTATATCGCCGACATCACCGA
TGGGGAAGATCGGGCTCGCCACTTCGGGCTCATGAGCGCTTGTTTCGGCGTGGGTATGGTGGCAGGCCCC
GTGGCCGGGGGACTGTTGGGCGCCATCTCCTTGCATGCACCATTCCTTGCGGCGGCGGTGCTCAACGGCC
TCAACCTACTACTGGGCTGCTTCCTAATGCAGGAGTCGCATAAGGGAGAGCGTCGAATGGTGCACTCTCA
GTACAATCTGCTCTGATGCCGCATAGTTAAGCCAGCCCCGACACCCGCCAACACCCGCTGACGCGCCCTG
ACGGGCTTGTCTGCTCCCGGCATCCGCTTACAGACAAGCTGTGACCGTCTCCGGGAGCTGCATGTGTCAG
AGGTTTTCACCGTCATCACCGAAACGCGCGAGACGAAAGGGCCTCGTGATACGCCTATTTTTATAGGTTA
ATGTCATGATAATAATGGTTTCTTAGACGTCAGGTGGCACTTTTCGGGGAAATGTGCGCGGAACCCCTAT
TTGTTTATTTTTCTAAATACATTCAAATATGTATCCGCTCATGAGACAATAACCCTGATAAATGCTTCAA
TAATATTGAAAAAGGAAGAGTATGAGTATTCAACATTTCCGTGTCGCCCTTATTCCCTTTTTTGCGGCAT
TTTGCCTTCCTGTTTTTGCTCACCCAGAAACGCTGGTGAAAGTAAAAGATGCTGAAGATCAGTTGGGTGC
ACGAGTGGGTTACATCGAACTGGATCTCAACAGCGGTAAGATCCTTGAGAGTTTTCGCCCCGAAGAACGT
TTTCCAATGATGAGCACTTTTAAAGTTCTGCTATGTGGCGCGGTATTATCCCGTATTGACGCCGGGCAAG
AGCAACTCGGTCGCCGCATACACTATTCTCAGAATGACTTGGTTGAGTACTCACCAGTCACAGAAAAGCA
TCTTACGGATGGCATGACAGTAAGAGAATTATGCAGTGCTGCCATAACCATGAGTGATAACACTGCGGCC
AACTTACTTCTGACAACGATCGGAGGACCGAAGGAGCTAACCGCTTTTTTGCACAACATGGGGGATCATG
TAACTCGCCTTGATCGTTGGGAACCGGAGCTGAATGAAGCCATACCAAACGACGAGCGTGACACCACGAT
GCCTGTAGCAATGGCAACAACGTTGCGCAAACTATTAACTGGCGAACTACTTACTCTAGCTTCCCGGCAA
CAATTAATAGACTGGATGGAGGCGGATAAAGTTGCAGGACCACTTCTGCGCTCGGCCCTTCCGGCTGGCT
GGTTTATTGCTGATAAATCTGGAGCCGGTGAGCGTGGGTCTCGCGGTATCATTGCAGCACTGGGGCCAGA
TGGTAAGCCCTCCCGTATCGTAGTTATCTACACGACGGGGAGTCAGGCAACTATGGATGAACGAAATAGA
CAGATCGCTGAGATAGGTGCCTCACTGATTAAGCATTGGTAACTGTCAGACCAAGTTTACTCATATATAC
TTTAGATTGATTTAAAACTTCATTTTTAATTTAAAAGGATCTAGGTGAAGATCCTTTTTGATAATCTCAT
GACCAAAATCCCTTAACGTGAGTTTTCGTTCCACTGAGCGTCAGACCCCGTAGAAAAGATCAAAGGATCT
TCTTGAGATCCTTTTTTTCTGCGCGTAATCTGCTGCTTGCAAACAAAAAAACCACCGCTACCAGCGGTGG
TTTGTTTGCCGGATCAAGAGCTACCAACTCTTTTTCCGAAGGTAACTGGCTTCAGCAGAGCGCAGATACC
AAATACTGTTCTTCTAGTGTAGCCGTAGTTAGGCCACCACTTCAAGAACTCTGTAGCACCGCCTACATAC
CTCGCTCTGCTAATCCTGTTACCAGTGGCTGCTGCCAGTGGCGATAAGTCGTGTCTTACCGGGTTGGACT
CAAGACGATAGTTACCGGATAAGGCGCAGCGGTCGGGCTGAACGGGGGGTTCGTGCACACAGCCCAGCTT
GGAGCGAACGACCTACACCGAACTGAGATACCTACAGCGTGAGCTATGAGAAAGCGCCACGCTTCCCGAA
GGGAGAAAGGCGGACAGGTATCCGGTAAGCGGCAGGGTCGGAACAGGAGAGCGCACGAGGGAGCTTCCAG
GGGGAAACGCCTGGTATCTTTATAGTCCTGTCGGGTTTCGCCACCTCTGACTTGAGCGTCGATTTTTGTG
ATGCTCGTCAGGGGGGCGGAGCCTATGGAAAAACGCCAGCAACGCGGCCTTTTTACGGTTCCTGGCCTTT
TGCTGGCCTTTTGCTCACATGTTCTTTCCTGCGTTATCCCCTGATTCTGTGGATAACCGTATTACCGCCT
TTGAGTGAGCTGATACCGCTCGCCGCAGCCGAACGACCGAGCGCAGCGAGTCAGTGAGCGAGGAAGCGGA
AGAGCGCCCAATACGCAAACCGCCTCTCCCCGCGCGTTGGCCGATTCATTAATGCAGCTGTGGAATGTGT
GTCAGTTAGGGTGTGGAAAGTCCCCAGGCTCCCCAGCAGGCAGAAGTATGCAAAGCATGCATCTCAATTA
GTCAGCAACCAGGTGTGGAAAGTCCCCAGGCTCCCCAGCAGGCAGAAGTATGCAAAGCATGCATCTCAAT
TAGTCAGCAACCATAGTCCCGCCCCTAACTCCGCCCATCCCGCCCCTAACTCCGCCCAGTTCCGCCCATT
CTCCGCCCCATGGCTGACTAATTTTTTTTATTTATGCAGAGGCCGAGGCCGCCTCGGCCTCTGAGCTATT
CCAGAAGTAGTGAGGAGGCTTTTTTGGAGGCCTAGGCTTTTGCAAAAAGCTTGGACACAAGACAGGCTTG
CGAGATATGTTTGAGAATACCACTTTATCCCGCGTCAGGGAGAGGCAGTGCGTAAAAAGACGCGGACTCA
TGTGAAATACTGGTTTTTAGTGCGCCAGATCTCTATAATCTCGCGCAACCTATTTTCCCCTCGAACACTT
TTTAAGCCGTAGATAAACAGGCTGGGACACTTCACATGAGCGAAAAATACATCGTCACCTGGGACATGTT
GCAGATCCATGCACGTAAACTCGCAAGCCGACTGATGCCTTCTGAACAATGGAAAGGCATTATTGCCGTA
AGCCGTGGCGGTCTGTACCGGGTGCGTTACTGGCGCGTGAACTGGGTATTCGTCATGTCGATACCGTTTG
TATTTCCAGCTACGATCACGACAACCAGCGCGAGCTTAAAGTGCTGAAACGCGCAGAAGGCGATGGCGAA
GGCTTCATCGTTATTGATGACCTGGTGGATACCGGTGGTACTGCGGTTGCGATTCGTGAAATGTATCCAA
AAGCGCACTTTGTCACCATCTTCGCAAAACCGGCTGGTCGTCCGCTGGTTGATGACTATGTTGTTGATAT
CCCGCAAGATACCTGGATTGAACAGCCGTGGGATATGGGCGTCGTATTCGTCCCGCCAATCTCCGGTCGC
TAATCTTTTCAACGCCTGGCACTGCCGGGCGTTGTTCTTTTTAACTTCAGGCGGGTTACAATAGTTTCCA
GTAAGTATTCTGGAGGCTGCATCCATGACACAGGCAAACCTGAGCGAAACCCTGTTCAAACCCCGCTTTA
AACATCCTGAAACCTCGACGCTAGTCCGCCGCTTTAATCACGGCGCACAACCGCCTGTGCAGTCGGCCCT
TGATGGTAAAACCATCCCTCACTGGTATCGCATGATTAACCGTCTGATGTGGATCTGGCGCGGCATTGAC
CCACGCGAAATCCTCGACGTCCAGGCACGTATTGTGATGAGCGATGCCGAACGTACCGACGATGATTTAT
ACGATACGGTGATTGGCTACCGTGGCGGCAACTGGATTTATGAGTGGGCCCCGGATCTTTGTGAAGGAAC
CTTACTTCTGTGGTGTG
